Addgene plasmid #247476: KLF17-CRa1-Lsg-MS2
Purpose: sgRNA1 for KLF17 activation cloned into LsgRNA-MS2 backbone
Depositing lab: Ting Zhou. Depositing organization: Memorial Sloan-Kettering Cancer Center. Publication: Leveraging CRISPR activation for rapid assessment of gene editing products in human pluripotent stem cells. Wu Y, Zhong A, Evangelisti A, Sidharta M, Danwei H, Studer L, Zhou T. Stem Cell Reports. 2025 Apr 25:102499. doi: 10.1016/j.stemcr.2025.102499. PubMed 40345204.
Backbone
  Vector backbone: LsgRNA-MS2
  Backbone manufacturer: Ting Zhou, Addgene plasmid #235597
  Vector type: Mammalian Expression, CRISPR
Growth in bacteria
  Bacterial resistance: Ampicillin, 100 μg/mL
  Growth temperature: 37°C
  Growth strain: DH5alpha
  Copy number: High Copy
Gene/Insert
  Gene/Insert name: sgRNA1 targeting KLF17 promoter
  gRNA/shRNA sequence: CCCTCACCATGCCCCAACCA
  Species: H. sapiens (human), Synthetic
  Entrez Gene: KLF17 (a.k.a. ZLF393, ZNF393, Zfp393)
Terms and licenses: Academic/Nonprofit Terms; Industry Terms: Not Available to Industry
How to cite: KLF17-CRa1-Lsg-MS2 was a gift from Ting Zhou (Addgene plasmid # 247476 ; http://n2t.net/addgene:247476 ; RRID:Addgene_247476)
