[The description below was written by a language model from this plasmid's Addgene catalogue record and pLannotate feature annotations shown in this document.]
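Description:
KLF17-CRa1-Lsg-MS2 is a small (about 3.3 kb) mammalian CRISPR guide-expression plasmid built on the LsgRNA-MS2 backbone, carrying the first of a set of sgRNAs directed at the promoter of human KLF17 for CRISPR activation. The bacterial portion resembles a pBluescript-type cloning vector. It has a high-copy ColE1/pUC origin, an ampicillin resistance gene (β-lactamase) with its own promoter, an f1 phage origin, and remnants of the lac region (lac promoter and operator, CAP site, lacZα and lacI fragments). T3 and T7 phage promoters flank the insert site. No mammalian selection marker or reporter is annotated, and no Cas9 or activator protein is encoded, so these must be supplied from other constructs or an engineered cell line.

The payload is a single RNA polymerase III cassette. A human U6 promoter drives the KLF17-targeting spacer, which the feature table does not annotate separately but which would sit in the gap between the promoter and the scaffold features. This is followed by a Streptococcus pyogenes Cas9 guide scaffold interrupted by two MS2 stem loops. That is why the scaffold is annotated only as fragments. The MS2 hairpins bind the bacteriophage MS2 coat protein, so activator domains fused to that protein can be recruited to the guide. This is the principle of SAM-style activation systems used with catalytically dead Cas9, although the record does not specify which effector components are paired with this plasmid.

According to the associated publication title, such guides are used to switch on otherwise silent genes in human pluripotent stem cells, allowing rapid assessment of gene-editing products. Here that would mean inducing KLF17 transcription from its endogenous promoter.
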