Features (pLannotate 1.2.2; 16 found; start..end, strand, type, name):
     18..36      -  promoter       T3 promoter: promoter for bacteriophage T3 RNA polymerase
     81..97      -  protein_bind   lac operator: The lac repressor binds to the lac operator to inhibit transcription in E. coli. This inhibition can be relieved by adding lactose or isopropyl-β-D-thiogalactopyranoside (IPTG). lac repressor encoded by lacI
    105..135     -  promoter       lac promoter: promoter for the E. coli lac operon
    150..171     -  protein_bind   CAP binding site: CAP binding activates transcription in the presence of cAMP. E. coli catabolite activator protein
    184..276     -  CDS            lacI (fragment): lac repressor; lacI; The lac repressor binds to the lac operator to inhibit transcription in E. coli. This inhibition can be relieved by adding lactose or isopropyl-β-D-thiogalactopyranoside (IPTG).
    459..1047    -  rep_origin     ori: high-copy-number ColE1/pMB1/pBR322/pUC origin of replication
   1218..2078    -  CDS            AmpR: β-lactamase; bla; confers resistance to ampicillin, carbenicillin, and related antibiotics
   2079..2183    -  promoter       AmpR promoter: bla
   2236..2664    -  rep_origin     f1 ori (sequence partly withheld): f1 bacteriophage origin of replication; arrow indicates direction of (+) strand synthesis
   2669..2824    -  CDS            lacZα (fragment): LacZα fragment of β-galactosidase; lacZ fragment
   2832..2850    +  promoter       T7 promoter: promoter for bacteriophage T7 RNA polymerase
   2865..3105    +  promoter       U6 promoter: RNA polymerase III promoter for human U6 snRNA
   3152..3170    +  misc_RNA       MS2 stem loop: stem loop that binds the bacteriophage MS2 coat protein
   3181..3217    +  misc_RNA       gRNA scaffold (fragment): guide RNA scaffold for the Streptococcus pyogenes CRISPR/Cas9 system
   3222..3240    +  misc_RNA       MS2 stem loop: stem loop that binds the bacteriophage MS2 coat protein
   3251..3270    +  misc_RNA       gRNA scaffold (fragment): guide RNA scaffold for the Streptococcus pyogenes CRISPR/Cas9 system
>Addgene plasmid #247476 | KLF17-CRa1-Lsg-MS2 | addgene full sequence | sequence record 491678 | Addgene NGS Result
AGCTCCAGCTTTTGTTCCCTTTAGTGAGGGTTAATTGCGCGCTTGGCGTAATCATGGTCATAGCTGTTTC
CTGTGTGAAATTGTTATCCGCTCACAATTCCACACAACATACGAGCCGGAAGCATAAAGTGTAAAGCCTG
GGGTGCCTAATGAGTGAGCTAACTCACATTAATTGCGTTGCGCTCACTGCCCGCTTTCCAGTCGGGAAAC
CTGTCGTGCCAGCTGCATTAATGAATCGGCCAACGCGCGGGGAGAGGCGGTTTGCGTATTGGGCGCTCTT
CCGCTTCCTCGCTCACTGACTCGCTGCGCTCGGTCGTTCGGCTGCGGCGAGCGGTATCAGCTCACTCAAA
GGCGGTAATACGGTTATCCACAGAATCAGGGGATAACGCAGGAAAGAACATGTGAGCAAAAGGCCAGCAA
AAGGCCAGGAACCGTAAAAAGGCCGCGTTGCTGGCGTTTTTCCATAGGCTCCGCCCCCCTGACGAGCATC
ACAAAAATCGACGCTCAAGTCAGAGGTGGCGAAACCCGACAGGACTATAAAGATACCAGGCGTTTCCCCC
TGGAAGCTCCCTCGTGCGCTCTCCTGTTCCGACCCTGCCGCTTACCGGATACCTGTCCGCCTTTCTCCCT
TCGGGAAGCGTGGCGCTTTCTCATAGCTCACGCTGTAGGTATCTCAGTTCGGTGTAGGTCGTTCGCTCCA
AGCTGGGCTGTGTGCACGAACCCCCCGTTCAGCCCGACCGCTGCGCCTTATCCGGTAACTATCGTCTTGA
GTCCAACCCGGTAAGACACGACTTATCGCCACTGGCAGCAGCCACTGGTAACAGGATTAGCAGAGCGAGG
TATGTAGGCGGTGCTACAGAGTTCTTGAAGTGGTGGCCTAACTACGGCTACACTAGAAGAACAGTATTTG
GTATCTGCGCTCTGCTGAAGCCAGTTACCTTCGGAAAAAGAGTTGGTAGCTCTTGATCCGGCAAACAAAC
CACCGCTGGTAGCGGTGGTTTTTTTGTTTGCAAGCAGCAGATTACGCGCAGAAAAAAAGGATCTCAAGAA
GATCCTTTGATCTTTTCTACGGGGTCTGACGCTCAGTGGAACGAAAACTCACGTTAAGGGATTTTGGTCA
TGAGATTATCAAAAAGGATCTTCACCTAGATCCTTTTAAATTAAAAATGAAGTTTTAAATCAATCTAAAG
TATATATGAGTAAACTTGGTCTGACAGTTACCAATGCTTAATCAGTGAGGCACCTATCTCAGCGATCTGT
CTATTTCGTTCATCCATAGTTGCCTGACTCCCCGTCGTGTAGATAACTACGATACGGGAGGGCTTACCAT
CTGGCCCCAGTGCTGCAATGATACCGCGAGACCCACGCTCACCGGCTCCAGATTTATCAGCAATAAACCA
GCCAGCCGGAAGGGCCGAGCGCAGAAGTGGTCCTGCAACTTTATCCGCCTCCATCCAGTCTATTAATTGT
TGCCGGGAAGCTAGAGTAAGTAGTTCGCCAGTTAATAGTTTGCGCAACGTTGTTGCCATTGCTACAGGCA
TCGTGGTGTCACGCTCGTCGTTTGGTATGGCTTCATTCAGCTCCGGTTCCCAACGATCAAGGCGAGTTAC
ATGATCCCCCATGTTGTGCAAAAAAGCGGTTAGCTCCTTCGGTCCTCCGATCGTTGTCAGAAGTAAGTTG
GCCGCAGTGTTATCACTCATGGTTATGGCAGCACTGCATAATTCTCTTACTGTCATGCCATCCGTAAGAT
GCTTTTCTGTGACTGGTGAGTACTCAACCAAGTCATTCTGAGAATAGTGTATGCGGCGACCGAGTTGCTC
TTGCCCGGCGTCAATACGGGATAATACCGCGCCACATAGCAGAACTTTAAAAGTGCTCATCATTGGAAAA
CGTTCTTCGGGGCGAAAACTCTCAAGGATCTTACCGCTGTTGAGATCCAGTTCGATGTAACCCACTCGTG
CACCCAACTGATCTTCAGCATCTTTTACTTTCACCAGCGTTTCTGGGTGAGCAAAAACAGGAAGGCAAAA
TGCCGCAAAAAAGGGAATAAGGGCGACACGGAAATGTTGAATACTCATACTCTTCCTTTTTCAATATTAT
TGAAGCATTTATCAGGGTTATTGTCTCATGAGCGGATACATATTTGAATGTATTTAGAAAAATAAACAAA
TAGGGGTTCCGCGCACATTTCCCCGAAAAGTGCCACCTAAATTGTAAGCGTTAATATTTTGTTAAAATTC
GCGTTAAATTTTTGTTAAATCAGCTCATTTTTTAACCAATAGGCCGAAATCGGCAAAATCCCTTATAAAT
CAAAAGAATAGACCGAGATAGGGT
[37 nt withheld, positions 2335-2371]
AAAGAACGTGGACTCCAACGTCAAAGG
[49 nt withheld, positions 2399-2447]
T
[91 nt withheld, positions 2449-2539]
G
[124 nt withheld, positions 2541-2664]
CCCATTCGCCATTCAGGCTGCGCAACTGTTGGGAAGGGCGATCGGTGCGGGCCTCTTCGCTATTACGCCA
GCTGGCGAAAGGGGGATGTGCTGCAAGGCGATTAAGTTGGGTAACGCCAGGGTTTTCCCAGTCACGACGT
TGTAAAACGACGGCCAGTGAGCGCGCGTAATACGACTCACTATAGGGCGAATTGGGTACCGAGGGCCTAT
TTCCCATGATTCCTTCATATTTGCATATACGATACAAGGCTGTTAGAGAGATAATTAGAATTAATTTGAC
TGTAAACACAAAGATATTAGTACAAAATACGTGACGTAGAAAGTAATAATTTCTTGGGTAGTTTGCAGTT
TTAAAATTATGTTTTAAAATGGACTATCATATGCTTACCGTAACTTGAAAGTATTTCGATTTCTTGGCTT
TATATATCTTGTGGAAAGGACGAAACACCGCCCTCACCATGCCCCAACCAGTTTTAGAGCTAGGCCAACA
TGAGGATCACCCATGTCTGCAGGGCCTAGCAAGTTAAAATAAGGCTAGTCCGTTATCAACTTGGCCAACA
TGAGGATCACCCATGTCTGCAGGGCCAAGTGGCACCGAGTCGGTGCTTTTTTGGATCCAAGCTTGGCGTA
ACTAGATCTTGAGACAAATGGCAGTATTCATCCACAAG
